Addgene plasmid #176630: MF87_PB-EF1a-TET3G-P2A-ERT2-Gal4-BGHpA
Purpose: Integrated in CHO-K1 to make parental polyclonal lines for all other MultiFate cell lines
Depositing lab: Michael Elowitz. Depositing organization: California Institute of Technology. Publication: Synthetic multistability in mammalian cells. Zhu R, Del Rio-Salgado JM, Garcia-Ojalvo J, Elowitz MB. Science. 2022 Jan 21;375(6578):eabg9765. doi: 10.1126/science.abg9765. Epub 2022 Jan 21. PubMed 35050677.
Backbone
  Vector backbone: PiggyBac transposon system
  Backbone manufacturer: System Biosciences
  Vector type: Synthetic Biology
  Selectable markers: Neomycin (select with G418)
Growth in bacteria
  Bacterial resistance: Ampicillin, 100 μg/mL
  Growth temperature: 37°C
  Growth strain: DH5alpha
  Copy number: Unknown
Gene/Insert
  Gene/Insert name: EF1a-TET3G-P2A-ERT2-Gal4-BGHpA
  Species: Synthetic
  Insert size (bp): 4210
Terms and licenses: Academic/Nonprofit Terms; Industry Terms: Not Available to Industry
How to cite: MF87_PB-EF1a-TET3G-P2A-ERT2-Gal4-BGHpA was a gift from Michael Elowitz (Addgene plasmid # 176630 ; http://n2t.net/addgene:176630 ; RRID:Addgene_176630)
