[The description below was written by a language model from this plasmid's Addgene catalogue record and pLannotate feature annotations shown in this document.]
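Description:
MF87_PB-EF1a-TET3G-P2A-ERT2-Gal4-BGHpA is a 10.3 kb PiggyBac transposon donor plasmid built on a commercial PiggyBac backbone and classed as a synthetic biology vector for stable genomic integration in mammalian cells. In E. coli it is maintained through a high-copy ColE1/pUC-type origin and selected with ampicillin via the β-lactamase gene. An f1 origin and remnants of a lac/lacZα cloning region are also present. The automated annotation does not call the PiggyBac terminal repeats. Short matches to a phage lambda portal protein flank the cargo on both sides, and these look like annotation artefacts or stuffer sequence rather than functional parts.

The roughly 4.2 kb synthetic insert is one transcription unit driven by the human EF-1α promoter with its intron A and terminated by the bovine growth hormone polyadenylation signal. It encodes two ligand-controlled transcription factors, which the construct name indicates are separated by a P2A self-cleaving peptide so that they are produced as distinct proteins from one mRNA. The first is Tet-On 3G, annotated as an rtTA3-like reverse tetracycline transactivator with VP16-derived minimal activation repeats. It activates TRE promoters in the presence of doxycycline. The second is an ERT2–Gal4 fusion, in which the mutated oestrogen receptor ligand-binding domain is joined to the Gal4 DNA-binding and activation domains, a design normally used to place UAS-driven expression under 4-hydroxytamoxifen control. Downstream, an SV40 promoter drives a neomycin resistance gene for G418 selection, followed by a WPRE fragment and an SV40 poly(A) signal.

According to the record, the construct was integrated into CHO-K1 cells to generate the parental polyclonal lines from which all other MultiFate cell lines were derived. These lines supply two constitutively expressed inducible activators for controlling circuit components added later.
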