Features (pLannotate 1.2.2; 26 found; start..end, strand, type, name):
      1..105     -  promoter       AmpR promoter: bla
    158..586     -  rep_origin     f1 ori (sequence partly withheld): f1 bacteriophage origin of replication; arrow indicates direction of (+) strand synthesis
    591..746     -  CDS            lacZα (fragment): LacZα fragment of β-galactosidase; lacZ fragment
    748..867     +  CDS            B (fragment): PORTL_LAMBD - Experimental evidence at protein level: Swiss-Prot protein existence level 1. Forms the portal vertex of the capsid (PubMed:6228056, PubMed:6232391). This portal plays critical roles in head assembly, genome packaging, neck/tail attachment, and genome ejection (Probable). The portal protein multimerizes as a single ring-shaped homododecamer arranged around a central channel (PubMed:6232391). Binds to the terminase subunits to form the packaging machine (PubMed:7799432). From Escherichia phage lambda (Bacteriophage lambda).
   1493..1704    +  promoter       EF-1α core promoter: core promoter for human elongation factor EF-1α
   1705..1818    +  intron         EF-1α intron A (fragment): intron upstream of the start codon of human EF-1α
   2444..2647    +  intron         EF-1α intron A: truncated intron upstream of the start codon of human EF-1α
   2656..2690    +  promoter       TRE3GV promoter (fragment): 3rd-generation Tet-responsive promoter that can be activated by binding of Tet-On® 3G, optimized for retroviral and lentiviral vectors
   2764..3461    +  CDS            rtTA3 (fragment): reverse tetracycline transactivator 3 activates expression from Tet-responsive promoters in the presence of doxycycline
   3391..3501    +  CDS            VP48: 3 tandem repeats of the minimal activation domain of herpes simplex virus VP16 (Cheng et al., 2013)
   3574..4509    +  CDS            ERT2: mutated ligand-binding domain of the human estrogen receptor (Feil et al., 1997)
   4543..4983    +  CDS            GAL4 DNA binding domain: DNA binding domain of the GAL4 transcriptional activator; Saccharomyces cerevisiae GAL4 (truncated)
   4984..5328    +  CDS            GAL4 activation domain: activation domain of the GAL4 transcriptional activator; Saccharomyces cerevisiae GAL4 (truncated)
   5360..5567    +  polyA_signal   bGH poly(A) signal: bovine growth hormone polyadenylation signal
   5605..5934    +  promoter       SV40 promoter: SV40 enhancer and early promoter
   6001..6792    +  CDS            neo: KKA2_KLEPN - Also known as kan, nptII. Experimental evidence at protein level: Swiss-Prot protein existence level 1. Resistance to kanamycin, neomycin, paromomycin, ribostamycin, butirosin and gentamicin B. From Klebsiella pneumoniae.
   6802..6908    +  misc_feature   WPRE (fragment): woodchuck hepatitis virus posttranscriptional regulatory element
   6917..7038    +  polyA_signal   SV40 poly(A) signal: SV40 polyadenylation signal
   7056..7148    +  ncRNA          G-CSF SLDE: Accession: RF00183 - G-CSF factor stem-loop destabilising element (SLDE)
   7845..8312    +  CDS            B (fragment): PORTL_LAMBD - Experimental evidence at protein level: Swiss-Prot protein existence level 1. Forms the portal vertex of the capsid (PubMed:6228056, PubMed:6232391). This portal plays critical roles in head assembly, genome packaging, neck/tail attachment, and genome ejection (Probable). The portal protein multimerizes as a single ring-shaped homododecamer arranged around a central channel (PubMed:6232391). Binds to the terminase subunits to form the packaging machine (PubMed:7799432). From Escherichia phage lambda (Bacteriophage lambda).
   8350..8366    -  protein_bind   lac operator: The lac repressor binds to the lac operator to inhibit transcription in E. coli. This inhibition can be relieved by adding lactose or isopropyl-β-D-thiogalactopyranoside (IPTG). lac repressor encoded by lacI
   8374..8404    -  promoter       lac promoter: promoter for the E. coli lac operon
   8419..8440    -  protein_bind   CAP binding site: CAP binding activates transcription in the presence of cAMP. E. coli catabolite activator protein
   8453..8545    -  CDS            lacI (fragment): lac repressor; lacI; The lac repressor binds to the lac operator to inhibit transcription in E. coli. This inhibition can be relieved by adding lactose or isopropyl-β-D-thiogalactopyranoside (IPTG).
   8728..9316    -  rep_origin     ori: high-copy-number ColE1/pMB1/pBR322/pUC origin of replication
   9487..10347   -  CDS            AmpR: β-lactamase; bla; confers resistance to ampicillin, carbenicillin, and related antibiotics
>Addgene plasmid #176630 | MF87_PB-EF1a-TET3G-P2A-ERT2-Gal4-BGHpA | addgene full sequence | sequence record 347073 | Addgene NGS Result
ACTCTTCCTTTTTCAATATTATTGAAGCATTTATCAGGGTTATTGTCTCATGAGCGGATACATATTTGAA
TGTATTTAGAAAAATAAACAAATAGGGGTTCCGCGCACATTTCCCCGAAAAGTGCCACCTAAATTGTAAG
CGTTAATATTTTGTTAAAATTCGCGTTAAATTTTTGTTAAATCAGCTCATTTTTTAACCAATAGGCCGAA
ATCGGCAAAATCCCTTATAAATCAAAAGAATAGACCGAGATAGGGT
[37 nt withheld, positions 257-293]
AAAGAACGTGGACTCCAACGTCAAAGG
[49 nt withheld, positions 321-369]
T
[91 nt withheld, positions 371-461]
G
[124 nt withheld, positions 463-586]
CCCATTCGCCATTCAGGCTGCGCAACTGTTGGGAAGGGCGATCGGTGCGGGCCTCTTCGCTATTACGCCA
GCTGGCGAAAGGGGGATGTGCTGCAAGGCGATTAAGTTGGGTAACGCCAGGGTTTTCCCAGTCACGACGT
TGTAAAACGACGGCCAGTGAGCGCGCCTCGTTCATTCACGTTTTTGAACCCGTGGAGGACGGGCAGACTC
GCGGTGCAAATGTGTTTTACAGCGTGATGGAGCAGATGAAGATGCTCGACACGCTGCAGAACACGCAGCT
AGATTAACCCTAGAAAGATAATCATATTGTGACGTACGTTAAAGATAATCATGTGTAAAATTGACGCATG
TGTTTTATCGGTCTGTATATCGAGGTTTATTTATTAATTTGAATAGATATTAAGTTTTATTATATTTACA
CTTACATACTAATAATAAATTCAACAAACAATTTATTTATGTTTATTTATTTATTAAAAAAAACAAAAAC
TCAAAATTTCTTCTATAAAGTAACAAAACTTTTATGAGGGACAGCCCCCCCCCAAAGCCCCCAGGGATGT
AATTACGTCCCTCCCCCGCTAGGGGGCAGCAGCGAGCCGCCCGGGGCTCCGCTCCGGTCCGGCGCTCCCC
CCGCATCCCCGAGCCGGCAGCGTGCGGGGACAGCCCGGGCACGGGGAAGGTGGCACGGGATCGCTTTCCT
CTGAACGCTTCTCGCTGCTCTTTGAGCCTGCAGACACCTGGGGGGATACGGGGAAAAGGCCTCCACGGCC
AGGAATCCCAGGGACCGTCGTTAAACTCCCACTAACGTAGAACCCAGAGATCGCTGCGTTCCCGCCCCCT
CACCCGCCCGCTCTCGTCATCACTGAGGTGGAGAAGAGCATGCGTGAGGCTCCGGTGCCCGTCAGTGGGC
AGAGCGCACATCGCCCACAGTCCCCGAGAAGTTGGGGGGAGGGGTCGGCAATTGAACCGGTGCCTAGAGA
AGGTGGCGCGGGGTAAACTGGGAAAGTGATGTCGTGTACTGGCTCCGCCTTTTTCCCGAGGGTGGGGGAG
AACCGTATATAAGTGCAGTAGTCGCCGTGAACGTTCTTTTTCGCAACGGGTTTGCCGCCAGAACACAGGT
AAGTGCCGTGTGTGGTTCCCGCGGGCCTGGCCTCTTTACGGGTTATGGCCCTTGCGTGCCTTGAATTACT
TCCACGCCCCTGGCTGCAGTACGTGATTCTTGATCCCGAGCTTCGGGTTGGAAGTGGGTGGGAGAGTTCG
AGGCCTTGCGCTTAAGGAGCCCCTTCGCCTCGTGCTTGAGTTGAGGCCTGGCTTGGGCGCTGGGGCCGCC
GCGTGCGAATCTGGTGGCACCTTCGCGCCTGTCTCGCTGCTTTCGATAAGTCTCTAGCCATTTAAAATTT
TTGATGACCTGCTGCGACGCTTTTTTTCTGGCAAGATAGTCTTGTAAATGCGGGCCAAGATCTGCACACT
GGTATTTCGGTTTTTGGGGCCGCGGGCGGCGACGGGGCCCGTGCGTCCCAGCGCACATGTTCGGCGAGGC
GGGGCCTGCGAGCGCGGCCACCGAGAATCGGACGGGGGTAGTCTCAAGCTGGCCGGCCTGCTCTGGTGCC
TGGCCTCGCGCCGCCGTGTATCGCCCCGCCCTGGGCGGCAAGGCTGGCCCGGTCGGCACCAGTTGCGTGA
GCGGAAAGATGGCCGCTTCCCGGCCCTGCTGCAGGGAGCTCAAAATGGAGGACGCGGCGCTCGGGAGAGC
GGGCGGGTGAGTCACCCACACAAAGGAAAAGGGCCTTTCCGTCCTCAGCCGTCGCTTCATGTGACTCCAC
GGAGTACCGGGCGCCGTCCAGGCACCTCGATTAGTTCTCGAGCTTTTGGAGTACGTCGTCTTTAGGTTGG
GGGGAGGGGTTTTATGCGATGGAGTTTCCCCACACTGAGTGGGTGGAGACTGAAGTTAGGCCAGCTTGGC
ACTTGATGTAATTCTCCTTGGAATTTGCCCTTTTTGAGTTTGGATCTTGGTTCATTCTCAAGCCTCAGAC
AGTGGTTCAAAGTTTTTTTCTTCCATTTCAGGTGTCGTGAGAGCTCGTTTAGTGAACCGTCAGATCGCCT
GGAGACGCCATCCACGCTGTTTTGACCTCCATAGAAGACACCGGGACCGATCCAGCCTCCGCGGCCCCGA
ATTCACCATGTCTAGACTGGACAAGAGCAAAGTCATAAACTCTGCTCTGGAATTACTCAATGGAGTCGGT
ATCGAAGGCCTGACGACAAGGAAACTCGCTCAAAAGCTGGGAGTTGAGCAGCCTACCCTGTACTGGCACG
TGAAGAACAAGCGGGCCCTGCTCGATGCCCTGCCAATCGAGATGCTGGACAGGCATCATACCCACTCCTG
CCCCCTGGAAGGCGAGTCATGGCAAGACTTTCTGCGGAACAACGCCAAGTCATACCGCTGTGCTCTCCTC
TCACATCGCGACGGGGCTAAAGTGCATCTCGGCACCCGCCCAACAGAGAAACAGTACGAAACCCTGGAAA
ATCAGCTCGCGTTCCTGTGTCAGCAAGGCTTCTCCCTGGAGAACGCACTGTACGCTCTGTCCGCCGTGGG
CCACTTTACACTGGGCTGCGTATTGGAGGAACAGGAGCATCAAGTAGCAAAAGAGGAAAGAGAGACACCT
ACCACCGATTCTATGCCCCCACTTCTGAAACAAGCAATTGAGCTGTTCGACCGGCAGGGAGCCGAACCTG
CCTTCCTTTTCGGCCTGGAACTAATCATATGTGGCCTGGAGAAACAGCTAAAGTGCGAAAGCGGCGGGCC
GACCGACGCCCTTGACGATTTTGACTTAGACATGCTCCCAGCCGATGCCCTTGACGACTTTGACCTTGAT
ATGCTGCCTGCTGACGCTCTTGACGATTTTGACCTTGACATGCTCCCCGGGGGCAGCGCTACTAACTTCA
GCCTGCTGAAGCAGGCTGGAGACGTGGAGGAGAACCCTGGACCTGGCGCTGGAGACATGAGAGCTGCCAA
CCTTTGGCCAAGCCCGCTCATGATCAAACGCTCTAAGAAGAACAGCCTGGCCTTGTCCCTGACGGCCGAC
CAGATGGTCAGTGCCTTGTTGGATGCTGAGCCCCCCATACTCTATTCCGAGTATGATCCTACCAGACCCT
TCAGTGAAGCTTCGATGATGGGCTTACTGACCAACCTGGCAGACAGGGAGCTGGTTCACATGATCAACTG
GGCGAAGAGGGTGCCAGGCTTTGTGGATTTGACCCTCCATGATCAGGTCCACCTTCTAGAATGTGCCTGG
CTAGAGATCCTGATGATTGGTCTCGTCTGGCGCTCCATGGAGCACCCAGTGAAGCTACTGTTTGCTCCTA
ACTTGCTCTTGGACAGGAACCAGGGAAAATGTGTAGAGGGCATGGTGGAGATCTTCGACATGCTGCTGGC
TACATCATCTCGGTTCCGCATGATGAATCTGCAGGGAGAGGAGTTTGTGTGCCTCAAATCTATTATTTTG
CTTAATTCTGGAGTGTACACATTTCTGTCCAGCACCCTGAAGTCTCTGGAAGAGAAGGACCATATCCACC
GAGTCCTGGACAAGATCACAGACACTTTGATCCACCTGATGGCCAAGGCAGGCCTGACCCTGCAGCAGCA
GCACCAGCGGCTGGCCCAGCTCCTCCTCATCCTCTCCCACATCAGGCACATGAGTAACAAAGGCATGGAG
CATCTGTACAGCATGAAGTGCAAGAACGTGGTGCCCCTCTATGACCTGCTGCTGGAGGCGGCGGACGCCC
ACCGCCTACATGCGCCCACTAGCCGTGGAGGGGCATCCGTGGAGGAGACGGACCAAAGCCACTTGGCCAC
TGCGGGCTCTACTTCATCGCATTCCTTGCAAAAGTATTACATCACGGGGGAGGCAGAGGGTTTCCCTGCC
ACAGCTGTCGACGGTGGTTCTGGTGGTGGTTCTGGTATGAAGCTACTGTCTTCTATCGAACAAGCATGCG
ATATTTGCCGACTTAAAAAGCTCAAGTGCTCCAAAGAAAAACCGAAGTGCGCCAAGTGTCTGAAGAACAA
CTGGGAGTGTCGCTACTCTCCCAAAACCAAAAGGTCTCCGCTGACTAGGGCACATCTGACAGAAGTGGAA
TCAAGGCTAGAAAGACTGGAACAGCTATTTCTACTGATTTTTCCTCGAGAAGACCTTGACATGATTTTGA
AAATGGATTCTTTACAGGATATAAAAGCATTGTTAACAGGATTATTTGTACAAGATAATGTGAATAAAGA
TGCCGTCACAGATAGATTGGCTTCAGTGGAGACTGATATGCCTCTAACATTGAGACAGCATAGAATAAGT
GCGACATCATCATCGGAAGAGAGTAGTAACAAAGGTCAAAGACAGTTGACTGTATCGGCCAATTTTAATC
AAAGTGGGAATATTGCTGATAGCTCATTGTCCTTCACTTTCACTAACAGTAGCAACGGTCCGAACCTCAT
AACAACTCAAACAAATTCTCAAGCGCTTTCACAACCAATTGCCTCCTCTAACGTTCATGATAACTTCATG
AATAATGAAATCACGGCTAGTAAAATTGATGATGGTAATAATTCAAAACCACTGTCACCTGGTTGGACGG
ACCAAACTGCGTATAACGCGTTTGGAATCACTACAGGGATGTTTAATACCACTACAATGGATGATGTATA
TAACTATCTATTCGATGATGAAGATACCCCACCAAACCCAAAAAAAGAGTAAGCTAGCGAATTCGAATTT
AAATCGGCCTCGACTGTGCCTTCTAGTTGCCAGCCATCTGTTGTTTGCCCCTCCCCCGTGCCTTCCTTGA
CCCTGGAAGGTGCCACTCCCACTGTCCTTTCCTAATAAAATGAGGAAATTGCATCGCATTGTCTGAGTAG
GTGTCATTCTATTCTGGGGGGTGGGGTGGGGCAGGACAGCAAGGGGGAGGATTGGGAAGACAATAGCAGG
CATGCTGGGGACGCGGCCGCAATTTAACGCGAATTAATTCTGTGGAATGTGTGTCAGTTAGGGTGTGGAA
AGTCCCCAGGCTCCCCAGCAGGCAGAAGTATGCAAAGCATGCATCTCAATTAGTCAGCAACCAGGTGTGG
AAAGTCCCCAGGCTCCCCAGCAGGCAGAAGTATGCAAAGCATGCATCTCAATTAGTCAGCAACCATAGTC
CCGCCCCTAACTCCGCCCATCCCGCCCCTAACTCCGCCCAGTTCCGCCCATTCTCCGCCCCATGGCTGAC
TAATTTTTTTTATTTATGCAGAGGCCGAGGCCGCCTCTGCCTCTGAGCTATTCCAGAAGTAGTGAGGAGG
CTTTTTTGGAGGCCTAGGCTTTTGCAAAAAGCTCCCGGGAGCTTGTATATCCATTTTCGGATCTGATCAA
GAGACAGGATGAGGATCGTTTCGCATGATTGAACAAGATGGATTGCACGCAGGTTCTCCGGCCGCTTGGG
TGGAGAGGCTATTCGGCTATGACTGGGCACAACAGACAATCGGCTGCTCTGATGCCGCCGTGTTCCGGCT
GTCAGCGCAGGGGCGCCCGGTTCTTTTTGTCAAGACCGACCTGTCCGGTGCCCTGAATGAACTGCAGGAC
GAGGCAGCGCGGCTATCGTGGCTGGCCACGACGGGCGTTCCTTGCGCAGCTGTGCTCGACGTTGTCACTG
AAGCGGGAAGGGACTGGCTGCTATTGGGCGAAGTGCCGGGGCAGGATCTCCTGTCATCTCACCTTGCTCC
TGCCGAGAAAGTATCCATCATGGCTGATGCAATGCGGCGGCTGCATACGCTTGATCCGGCTACCTGCCCA
TTCGACCACCAAGCGAAACATCGCATCGAGCGAGCACGTACTCGGATGGAAGCCGGTCTTGTCGATCAGG
ATGATCTGGACGAAGAGCATCAGGGGCTCGCGCCAGCCGAACTGTTCGCCAGGCTCAAGGCGCGCATGCC
CGACGGCGAGGATCTCGTCGTGACCCATGGCGATGCCTGCTTGCCGAATATCATGGTGGAAAATGGCCGC
TTTTCTGGATTCATCGACTGTGGCCGGCTGGGTGTGGCGGACCGCTATCAGGACATAGCGTTGGCTACCC
GTGATATTGCTGAAGAGCTTGGCGGCGAATGGGCTGACCGCTTCCTCGTGCTTTACGGTATCGCCGCTCC
CGATTCGCAGCGCATCGCCTTCTATCGCCTTCTTGACGAGTTCTTCTGAGTCGACAATCAACCTCTGGAT
TACAAAATTTGTGAAAGATTGACTGGTATTCTTAACTATGTTGCTCCTTTTACGCTATGTGGATACGCTG
CTTTAATGCCTTTGTATCATGCGTTAACTAAACTTGTTTATTGCAGCTTATAATGGTTACAAATAAAGCA
ATAGCATCACAAATTTCACAAATAAAGCATTTTTTTCACTGCATTCTAGTTGTGGTTTGTCCAAACTCAT
CAATGTATCTTATCATGTCTGGAATTGACTCAAATGATGTCAATTAGTCTATCAGAAGCTCATCTGGTCT
CCCTTCCGGGGGACAAGACATCCCTGTTTAATATTTAAACAGCAGTGTTCCCAAACTGGGTTCTTATATC
CCTTGCTCTGGTCAACCAGGTTGCAGGGTTTCCTGTCCTCACAGGAACGAAGTCCCTAAAGAAACAGTGG
CAGCCAGGTTTAGCCCCGGAATTGACTGGATTCCTTTTTTAGGGCCCATTGGTATGGCTTTTTCCCCGTA
TCCCCCCAGGTGTCTGCAGGCTCAAAGAGCAGCGAGAAGCGTTCAGAGGAAAGCGATCCCGTGCCACCTT
CCCCGTGCCCGGGCTGTCCCCGCACGCTGCCGGCTCGGGGATGCGGGGGGAGCGCCGGACCGGAGCGGAG
CCCCGGGCGGCTCGCTGCTGCCCCCTAGCGGGGGAGGGACGTAATTACATCCCTGGGGGCTTTGGGGGGG
GGCTGTCCCTGATATCTATAACAAGAAAATATATATATAATAAGTTATCACGTAAGTAGAACATGAAATA
ACAATATAATTATCGTATGAGTTAAATCTTAAAAGTCACGTAAAAGATAATCATGCGTCATTTTGACTCA
CGCGGTCGTTATAGTTCAAAATCAGTGACACTTACCGCATTGACAAGCACGCCTCACGGGAGCTCCAAGC
GGCGACTGAGATGTCCTAAATGCACAGCGACGGATTCGCGCTATTTAGAAAGAGAGAGCAATATTTCAAG
AATGCATGCGTCAATTTTACGCAGACTATCTTTCTAGGGTTAATCTAGCTGCATCAGGATCATATCGTCG
GGTCTTTTTTCCGGCTCAGTCATCGCCCAAGCTGGCGCTATCTGGGCATCGGGGAGGAAGAAGCCCGTGC
CTTTTCCCGCGAGGTTGAAGCGGCATGGAAAGAGTTTGCCGAGGATGACTGCTGCTGCATTGACGTTGAG
CGAAAACGCACGTTTACCATGATGATTCGGGAAGGTGTGGCCATGCACGCCTTTAACGGTGAACTGTTCG
TTCAGGCCACCTGGGATACCAGTTCGTCGCGGCTTTTCCGGACACAGTTCCGGATGGTCAGCCCGAAGCG
CATCAGCAACCCGAACAATACCGGCGACAGCCGGAACTGCCGTGCCGGTGTGCAGATTAATGACAGCGGT
GCGGCGCTGGGATATTACGTCAGCGAGGACGGGTATCCTGGCTGGATGCCGCAGAAATGGACATGGATAC
CCCGTGAGTTACCCGGCGGGCGCGCTTGGCGTAATCATGGTCATAGCTGTTTCCTGTGTGAAATTGTTAT
CCGCTCACAATTCCACACAACATACGAGCCGGAAGCATAAAGTGTAAAGCCTGGGGTGCCTAATGAGTGA
GCTAACTCACATTAATTGCGTTGCGCTCACTGCCCGCTTTCCAGTCGGGAAACCTGTCGTGCCAGCTGCA
TTAATGAATCGGCCAACGCGCGGGGAGAGGCGGTTTGCGTATTGGGCGCTCTTCCGCTTCCTCGCTCACT
GACTCGCTGCGCTCGGTCGTTCGGCTGCGGCGAGCGGTATCAGCTCACTCAAAGGCGGTAATACGGTTAT
CCACAGAATCAGGGGATAACGCAGGAAAGAACATGTGAGCAAAAGGCCAGCAAAAGGCCAGGAACCGTAA
AAAGGCCGCGTTGCTGGCGTTTTTCCATAGGCTCCGCCCCCCTGACGAGCATCACAAAAATCGACGCTCA
AGTCAGAGGTGGCGAAACCCGACAGGACTATAAAGATACCAGGCGTTTCCCCCTGGAAGCTCCCTCGTGC
GCTCTCCTGTTCCGACCCTGCCGCTTACCGGATACCTGTCCGCCTTTCTCCCTTCGGGAAGCGTGGCGCT
TTCTCATAGCTCACGCTGTAGGTATCTCAGTTCGGTGTAGGTCGTTCGCTCCAAGCTGGGCTGTGTGCAC
GAACCCCCCGTTCAGCCCGACCGCTGCGCCTTATCCGGTAACTATCGTCTTGAGTCCAACCCGGTAAGAC
ACGACTTATCGCCACTGGCAGCAGCCACTGGTAACAGGATTAGCAGAGCGAGGTATGTAGGCGGTGCTAC
AGAGTTCTTGAAGTGGTGGCCTAACTACGGCTACACTAGAAGAACAGTATTTGGTATCTGCGCTCTGCTG
AAGCCAGTTACCTTCGGAAAAAGAGTTGGTAGCTCTTGATCCGGCAAACAAACCACCGCTGGTAGCGGTG
GTTTTTTTGTTTGCAAGCAGCAGATTACGCGCAGAAAAAAAGGATCTCAAGAAGATCCTTTGATCTTTTC
TACGGGGTCTGACGCTCAGTGGAACGAAAACTCACGTTAAGGGATTTTGGTCATGAGATTATCAAAAAGG
ATCTTCACCTAGATCCTTTTAAATTAAAAATGAAGTTTTAAATCAATCTAAAGTATATATGAGTAAACTT
GGTCTGACAGTTACCAATGCTTAATCAGTGAGGCACCTATCTCAGCGATCTGTCTATTTCGTTCATCCAT
AGTTGCCTGACTCCCCGTCGTGTAGATAACTACGATACGGGAGGGCTTACCATCTGGCCCCAGTGCTGCA
ATGATACCGCGAGACCCACGCTCACCGGCTCCAGATTTATCAGCAATAAACCAGCCAGCCGGAAGGGCCG
AGCGCAGAAGTGGTCCTGCAACTTTATCCGCCTCCATCCAGTCTATTAATTGTTGCCGGGAAGCTAGAGT
AAGTAGTTCGCCAGTTAATAGTTTGCGCAACGTTGTTGCCATTGCTACAGGCATCGTGGTGTCACGCTCG
TCGTTTGGTATGGCTTCATTCAGCTCCGGTTCCCAACGATCAAGGCGAGTTACATGATCCCCCATGTTGT
GCAAAAAAGCGGTTAGCTCCTTCGGTCCTCCGATCGTTGTCAGAAGTAAGTTGGCCGCAGTGTTATCACT
CATGGTTATGGCAGCACTGCATAATTCTCTTACTGTCATGCCATCCGTAAGATGCTTTTCTGTGACTGGT
GAGTACTCAACCAAGTCATTCTGAGAATAGTGTATGCGGCGACCGAGTTGCTCTTGCCCGGCGTCAATAC
GGGATAATACCGCGCCACATAGCAGAACTTTAAAAGTGCTCATCATTGGAAAACGTTCTTCGGGGCGAAA
ACTCTCAAGGATCTTACCGCTGTTGAGATCCAGTTCGATGTAACCCACTCGTGCACCCAACTGATCTTCA
GCATCTTTTACTTTCACCAGCGTTTCTGGGTGAGCAAAAACAGGAAGGCAAAATGCCGCAAAAAAGGGAA
TAAGGGCGACACGGAAATGTTGAATACTCAT
